Addgene plasmid #34604: p416GPD-PYK1
Depositing lab: Markus Ralser. Depositing organization: Max Planck Institute for Molecular Genetics. Publication: Pyruvate kinase triggers a metabolic feedback loop that controls redox metabolism in respiring cells. Gruning NM, Rinnerthaler M, Bluemlein K, Mulleder M, Wamelink MM, Lehrach H, Jakobs C, Breitenbach M, Ralser M. Cell Metab. 2011 Sep 7;14(3):415-27. 10.1016/j.cmet.2011.06.017 PubMed 21907146.
Backbone
  Vector backbone: p416GPD
  Backbone manufacturer: ATCC#87360 (PMID: 7737504
  Backbone size w/o insert (bp): 5739
  Vector type: Yeast Expression
  Selectable markers: URA3
Growth in bacteria
  Bacterial resistance: Ampicillin, 100 μg/mL
  Growth temperature: 37°C
  Growth strain: DH5alpha
  Copy number: High Copy
Gene/Insert
  Gene/Insert name: PYK1 (alt name: YAL038W)
  Species: S. cerevisiae (budding yeast)
  Insert size (bp): 1503
  Promoter: GPD
  Cloning method: Restriction Enzyme; 5′ cloning site BamHI (not destroyed); 3′ cloning site SalI (not destroyed)
  Sequencing primers: 5′ GPDPro-F; 3′ CYC1
Terms and licenses: Academic/Nonprofit Terms; Industry Terms: Not Available to Industry
How to cite: p416GPD-PYK1 was a gift from Markus Ralser (Addgene plasmid # 34604 ; http://n2t.net/addgene:34604 ; RRID:Addgene_34604)
