[The description below was written by a language model from this plasmid's Addgene catalogue record and pLannotate feature annotations shown in this document.]
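Description:
p416GPD-PYK1 is a yeast expression plasmid built on the p416GPD backbone, a centromeric E. coli–yeast shuttle vector. In Saccharomyces cerevisiae it is maintained through a CEN6/ARS element, which keeps it at low, stable copy number, and it is selected by the URA3 auxotrophic marker under its own promoter, which complements uracil auxotrophy and can be counterselected with 5-fluoroorotic acid. In E. coli it replicates from a high-copy ColE1/pUC-type origin and is selected with ampicillin via the β-lactamase gene. The backbone also carries pBluescript-derived remnants, including an f1 phage origin, lac promoter/operator and lacZα fragments, and flanking T3 and T7 promoters. Short annotated fragments of lacI, rop and bom appear to be residual backbone sequence with no evident function.

The payload is the S. cerevisiae PYK1 open reading frame (also known as CDC19, systematic name YAL038W), which encodes the major yeast pyruvate kinase. This roughly 1.5 kb insert was cloned between the BamHI and SalI sites of the multiple cloning site, both of which were retained. It lies downstream of the strong constitutive GPD (TDH3, glyceraldehyde-3-phosphate dehydrogenase) promoter and upstream of the CYC1 transcription terminator. No epitope tag or reporter is annotated, so the protein appears to be expressed in untagged form. The full depositor sequence of 7,242 nt matches the stated backbone plus insert sizes.

The plasmid provides constitutive, high-level PYK1 expression from a single-copy-like episome. The associated publication concerns how pyruvate kinase activity feeds back on redox metabolism in respiring yeast cells, which suggests use in setting pyruvate kinase levels or complementing its loss.
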