Features (pLannotate 1.2.2; 21 found; start..end, strand, type, name):
     70..573     -  misc_feature   CEN/ARS: S. cerevisiae CEN6 centromere fused to an autonomously replicating sequence
    610..714     +  promoter       AmpR promoter: bla
    715..1575    +  CDS            AmpR: β-lactamase; bla; confers resistance to ampicillin, carbenicillin, and related antibiotics
   1746..2334    +  rep_origin     ori: high-copy-number ColE1/pMB1/pBR322/pUC origin of replication
   2517..2609    +  CDS            lacI (fragment): lac repressor; lacI; The lac repressor binds to the lac operator to inhibit transcription in E. coli. This inhibition can be relieved by adding lactose or isopropyl-β-D-thiogalactopyranoside (IPTG).
   2622..2643    +  protein_bind   CAP binding site: CAP binding activates transcription in the presence of cAMP. E. coli catabolite activator protein
   2658..2688    +  promoter       lac promoter: promoter for the E. coli lac operon
   2696..2712    +  protein_bind   lac operator: The lac repressor binds to the lac operator to inhibit transcription in E. coli. This inhibition can be relieved by adding lactose or isopropyl-β-D-thiogalactopyranoside (IPTG). lac repressor encoded by lacI
   2757..2775    +  promoter       T3 promoter: promoter for bacteriophage T3 RNA polymerase
   2800..3443    +  promoter       GAP promoter: S. cerevisiae TDH3; promoter for glyceraldehyde-3-phosphate dehydrogenase
   3449..3466    +  misc_feature   MCS (fragment): pBluescript multiple cloning site
   3467..4966    +  CDS            CDC19: KPYK1_YEAST - Also known as PYK1. Experimental evidence at protein level: Swiss-Prot protein existence level 1. From Saccharomyces cerevisiae (strain ATCC 204508 / S288c) (Baker's yeast).
   4982..5229    +  terminator     CYC1 terminator: S. cerevisiae CYC1; transcription terminator for CYC1
   5248..5266    -  promoter       T7 promoter: promoter for bacteriophage T7 RNA polymerase
   5274..5429    +  CDS            lacZα (fragment): LacZα fragment of β-galactosidase; lacZ fragment
   5437..5892    +  rep_origin     f1 ori (sequence partly withheld): f1 bacteriophage origin of replication; arrow indicates direction of (+) strand synthesis
   5893..5944    -  misc_feature   bom (fragment): basis of mobility region from pBR322
   6023..6826    -  CDS            URA3: orotidine-5'-phosphate decarboxylase, required for uracil biosynthesis; S. cerevisiae URA3; yeast auxotrophic marker, counterselectable with 5-fluoroorotic acid (5-FOA)
   6827..7042    -  promoter       URA3 promoter: S. cerevisiae URA3
   7057..7106    -  misc_feature   bom (fragment): basis of mobility region from pBR322
   7208..1       -  CDS            rop (fragment) (across the origin): Rop protein, which maintains plasmids at low copy number; rop
>Addgene plasmid #34604 | p416GPD-PYK1 | depositor full sequence | sequence record 41260 | From Depositor
GACGAAAGGGCCTCGTGATACGCCTATTTTTATAGGTTAATGTCATGATAATAATGGTTTCTTAGGACGG
ATCGCTTGCCTGTAACTTACACGCGCCTCGTATCTTTTAATGATGGAATAATTTGGGAATTTACTCTGTG
TTTATTTATTTTTATGTTTTGTATTTGGATTTTAGAAAGTAAATAAAGAAGGTAGAAGAGTTACGGAATG
AAGAAAAAAAAATAAACAAAGGTTTAAAAAATTTCAACAAAAAGCGTACTTTACATATATATTTATTAGA
CAAGAAAAGCAGATTAAATAGATATACATTCGATTAACGATAAGTAAAATGTAAAATCACAGGATTTTCG
TGTGTGGTCTTCTACACAGACAAGATGAAACAATTCGGCATTAATACCTGAGAGCAGGAAGAGCAAGATA
AAAGGTAGTATTTGTTGGCGATCCCCCTAGAGTCTTTTACATCTTCGGAAAACAAAAACTATTTTTTCTT
TAATTTCTTTTTTTACTTTCTATTTTTAATTTATATATTTATATTAAAAAATTTAAATTATAATTATTTT
TATAGCACGTGATGAAAAGGACCCAGGTGGCACTTTTCGGGGAAATGTGCGCGGAACCCCTATTTGTTTA
TTTTTCTAAATACATTCAAATATGTATCCGCTCATGAGACAATAACCCTGATAAATGCTTCAATAATATT
GAAAAAGGAAGAGTATGAGTATTCAACATTTCCGTGTCGCCCTTATTCCCTTTTTTGCGGCATTTTGCCT
TCCTGTTTTTGCTCACCCAGAAACGCTGGTGAAAGTAAAAGATGCTGAAGATCAGTTGGGTGCACGAGTG
GGTTACATCGAACTGGATCTCAACAGCGGTAAGATCCTTGAGAGTTTTCGCCCCGAAGAACGTTTTCCAA
TGATGAGCACTTTTAAAGTTCTGCTATGTGGCGCGGTATTATCCCGTATTGACGCCGGGCAAGAGCAACT
CGGTCGCCGCATACACTATTCTCAGAATGACTTGGTTGAGTACTCACCAGTCACAGAAAAGCATCTTACG
GATGGCATGACAGTAAGAGAATTATGCAGTGCTGCCATAACCATGAGTGATAACACTGCGGCCAACTTAC
TTCTGACAACGATCGGAGGACCGAAGGAGCTAACCGCTTTTTTGCACAACATGGGGGATCATGTAACTCG
CCTTGATCGTTGGGAACCGGAGCTGAATGAAGCCATACCAAACGACGAGCGTGACACCACGATGCCTGTA
GCAATGGCAACAACGTTGCGCAAACTATTAACTGGCGAACTACTTACTCTAGCTTCCCGGCAACAATTAA
TAGACTGGATGGAGGCGGATAAAGTTGCAGGACCACTTCTGCGCTCGGCCCTTCCGGCTGGCTGGTTTAT
TGCTGATAAATCTGGAGCCGGTGAGCGTGGGTCTCGCGGTATCATTGCAGCACTGGGGCCAGATGGTAAG
CCCTCCCGTATCGTAGTTATCTACACGACGGGGAGTCAGGCAACTATGGATGAACGAAATAGACAGATCG
CTGAGATAGGTGCCTCACTGATTAAGCATTGGTAACTGTCAGACCAAGTTTACTCATATATACTTTAGAT
TGATTTAAAACTTCATTTTTAATTTAAAAGGATCTAGGTGAAGATCCTTTTTGATAATCTCATGACCAAA
ATCCCTTAACGTGAGTTTTCGTTCCACTGAGCGTCAGACCCCGTAGAAAAGATCAAAGGATCTTCTTGAG
ATCCTTTTTTTCTGCGCGTAATCTGCTGCTTGCAAACAAAAAAACCACCGCTACCAGCGGTGGTTTGTTT
GCCGGATCAAGAGCTACCAACTCTTTTTCCGAAGGTAACTGGCTTCAGCAGAGCGCAGATACCAAATACT
GTCCTTCTAGTGTAGCCGTAGTTAGGCCACCACTTCAAGAACTCTGTAGCACCGCCTACATACCTCGCTC
TGCTAATCCTGTTACCAGTGGCTGCTGCCAGTGGCGATAAGTCGTGTCTTACCGGGTTGGACTCAAGACG
ATAGTTACCGGATAAGGCGCAGCGGTCGGGCTGAACGGGGGGTTCGTGCACACAGCCCAGCTTGGAGCGA
ACGACCTACACCGAACTGAGATACCTACAGCGTGAGCTATGAGAAAGCGCCACGCTTCCCGAAGGGAGAA
AGGCGGACAGGTATCCGGTAAGCGGCAGGGTCGGAACAGGAGAGCGCACGAGGGAGCTTCCAGGGGGAAA
CGCCTGGTATCTTTATAGTCCTGTCGGGTTTCGCCACCTCTGACTTGAGCGTCGATTTTTGTGATGCTCG
TCAGGGGGGCGGAGCCTATGGAAAAACGCCAGCAACGCGGCCTTTTTACGGTTCCTGGCCTTTTGCTGGC
CTTTTGCTCACATGTTCTTTCCTGCGTTATCCCCTGATTCTGTGGATAACCGTATTACCGCCTTTGAGTG
AGCTGATACCGCTCGCCGCAGCCGAACGACCGAGCGCAGCGAGTCAGTGAGCGAGGAAGCGGAAGAGCGC
CCAATACGCAAACCGCCTCTCCCCGCGCGTTGGCCGATTCATTAATGCAGCTGGCACGACAGGTTTCCCG
ACTGGAAAGCGGGCAGTGAGCGCAACGCAATTAATGTGAGTTACCTCACTCATTAGGCACCCCAGGCTTT
ACACTTTATGCTTCCGGCTCCTATGTTGTGTGGAATTGTGAGCGGATAACAATTTCACACAGGAAACAGC
TATGACCATGATTACGCCAAGCGCGCAATTAACCCTCACTAAAGGGAACAAAAGCTGGAGCTCAGTTTAT
CATTATCAATACTCGCCATTTCAAAGAATACGTAAATAATTAATAGTAGTGATTTTCCTAACTTTATTTA
GTCAAAAAATTAGCCTTTTAATTCTGCTGTAACCCGTACATGCCCAAAATAGGGGGCGGGTTACACAGAA
TATATAACATCGTAGGTGTCTGGGTGAACAGTTTATTCCTGGCATCCACTAAATATAATGGAGCCCGCTT
TTTAAGCTGGCATCCAGAAAAAAAAAGAATCCCAGCACCAAAATATTGTTTTCTTCACCAACCATCAGTT
CATAGGTCCATTCTCTTAGCGCAACTACAGAGAACAGGGGCACAAACAGGCAAAAAACGGGCACAACCTC
AATGGAGTGATGCAACCTGCCTGGAGTAAATGATGACACAAGGCAATTGACCCACGCATGTATCTATCTC
ATTTTCTTACACCTTCTATTACCTTCTGCTCTCTCTGATTTGGAAAAAGCTGAAAAAAAAGGTTGAAACC
AGTTCCCTGAAATTATTCCCCTACTTGACTAATAAGTATATAAAGACGGTAGGTATTGATTGTAATTCTG
TAAATCTATTTCTTAAACTTCTTAAATTCTACTTTTATAGTTAGTCTTTTTTTTAGTTTTAAAACACCAG
AACTTAGTTTCGACGGATTCTAGAACTAGTGGATCCATGTCTAGATTAGAAAGATTGACCTCATTAAACG
TTGTTGCTGGTTCTGACTTGAGAAGAACCTCCATCATTGGTACCATCGGTCCAAAGACCAACAACCCAGA
AACCTTGGTTGCTTTGAGAAAGGCTGGTTTGAACATTGTCCGTATGAACTTCTCTCACGGTTCTTACGAA
TACCACAAGTCTGTCATTGACAACGCCAGAAAGTCCGAAGAATTGTACCCAGGTAGACCATTGGCCATTG
CTTTGGACACCAAGGGTCCAGAAATCAGAACTGGTACCACCACCAACGATGTTGACTACCCAATCCCACC
AAACCACGAAATGATCTTCACCACCGATGACAAGTACGCTAAGGCTTGTGACGACAAGATCATGTACGTT
GACTACAAGAACATCACCAAGGTCATCTCCGCTGGTAGAATCATCTACGTTGATGATGGTGTTTTGTCTT
TCCAAGTTTTGGAAGTCGTTGACGACAAGACTTTGAAGGTCAAGGCTTTGAACGCCGGTAAGATCTGTTC
CCACAAGGGTGTCAACTTACCAGGTACCGATGTCGATTTGCCAGCTTTGTCTGAAAAGGACAAGGAAGAT
TTGAGATTCGGTGTCAAGAACGGTGTCCACATGGTCTTCGCTTCTTTCATCAGAACCGCCAACGATGTTT
TGACCATCAGAGAAGTCTTGGGTGAACAAGGTAAGGACGTCAAGATCATTGTCAAGATTGAAAACCAACA
AGGTGTTAACAACTTCGACGAAATCTTGAAGGTCACTGACGGTGTTATGGTTGCCAGAGGTGACTTGGGT
ATTGAAATCCCAGCCCCAGAAGTCTTGGCTGTCCAAAAGAAATTGATTGCTAAGTCTAACTTGGCTGGTA
AGCCAGTTATCTGTGCTACCCAAATGTTGGAATCCATGACTTACAACCCAAGACCAACCAGAGCTGAAGT
TTCCGATGTCGGTAACGCTATCTTGGATGGTGCTGACTGTGTTATGTTGTCTGGTGAAACCGCCAAGGGT
AACTACCCAATCAACGCCGTTACCACTATGGCTGAAACCGCTGTCATTGCTGAACAAGCTATCGCTTACT
TGCCAAACTACGATGACATGAGAAACTGTACTCCAAAGCCAACCTCCACCACCGAAACCGTCGCTGCCTC
CGCTGTCGCTGCTGTTTTCGAACAAAAGGCCAAGGCTATCATTGTCTTGTCCACTTCCGGTACCACCCCA
AGATTGGTTTCCAAGTACAGACCAAACTGTCCAATCATCTTGGTTACCAGATGCCCAAGAGCTGCTAGAT
TCTCTCACTTGTACAGAGGTGTCTTCCCATTCGTTTTCGAAAAGGAACCTGTCTCTGACTGGACTGATGA
TGTTGAAGCCCGTATCAACTTCGGTATTGAAAAGGCTAAGGAATTCGGTATCTTGAAGAAGGGTGACACT
TACGTTTCCATCCAAGGTTTCAAGGCCGGTGCTGGTCACTCCAACACTTTGCAAGTCTCTACCGTTTAAG
TCGACCTCGAGTCATGTAATTAGTTATGTCACGCTTACATTCACGCCCTCCCCCCACATCCGCTCTAACC
GAAAAGGAAGGAGTTAGACAACCTGAAGTCTAGGTCCCTATTTATTTTTTTATAGTTATGTTAGTATTAA
GAACGTTATTTATATTTCAAATTTTTCTTTTTTTTCTGTACAGACGCGTGTACGCATGTAACATTATACT
GAAAACCTTGCTTGAGAAGGTTTTGGGACGCTCGAAGGCTTTAATTTGCGGCCGGTACCCAATTCGCCCT
ATAGTGAGTCGTATTACGCGCGCTCACTGGCCGTCGTTTTACAACGTCGTGACTGGGAAAACCCTGGCGT
TACCCAACTTAATCGCCTTGCAGCACATCCCCCTTTCGCCAGCTGGCGTAATAGCGAAGAGGCCCGCACC
GATCGCCCTTCCCAACAGTTGCGCAGCCTGAATGGCGAATGGCGCG
[124 nt withheld, positions 5437-5560]
C
[91 nt withheld, positions 5562-5652]
A
[49 nt withheld, positions 5654-5702]
CCTTTGACGTTGGAGTCCACGTTCTTT
[37 nt withheld, positions 5730-5766]
ACCCTATCTCGGTCTATTCTTTTGATTTATAAGGGATTTTGCCGATTTCGGCCTATTGGTTAAAAAATGA
GCTGATTTAACAAAAATTTAACGCGAATTTTAACAAAATATTAACGTTTACAATTTCCTGATGCGGTATT
TTCTCCTTACGCATCTGTGCGGTATTTCACACCGCATAGGGTAATAACTGATATAATTAAATTGAAGCTC
TAATTTGTGAGTTTAGTATACATGCATTTACTTATAATACAGTTTTTTAGTTTTGCTGGCCGCATCTTCT
CAAATATGCTTCCCAGCCTGCTTTTCTGTAACGTTCACCCTCTACCTTAGCATCCCTTCCCTTTGCAAAT
AGTCCTCTTCCAACAATAATAATGTCAGATCCTGTAGAGACCACATCATCCACGGTTCTATACTGTTGAC
CCAATGCGTCTCCCTTGTCATCTAAACCCACACCGGGTGTCATAATCAACCAATCGTAACCTTCATCTCT
TCCACCCATGTCTCTTTGAGCAATAAAGCCGATAACAAAATCTTTGTCGCTCTTCGCAATGTCAACAGTA
CCCTTAGTATATTCTCCAGTAGATAGGGAGCCCTTGCATGACAATTCTGCTAACATCAAAAGGCCTCTAG
GTTCCTTTGTTACTTCTTCTGCCGCCTGCTTCAAACCGCTAACAATACCTGGGCCCACCACACCGTGTGC
ATTCGTAATGTCTGCCCATTCTGCTATTCTGTATACACCCGCAGAGTACTGCAATTTGACTGTATTACCA
ATGTCAGCAAATTTTCTGTCTTCGAAGAGTAAAAAATTGTACTTGGCGGATAATGCCTTTAGCGGCTTAA
CTGTGCCCTCCATGGAAAAATCAGTCAAGATATCCACATGTGTTTTTAGTAAACAAATTTTGGGACCTAA
TGCTTCAACTAACTCCAGTAATTCCTTGGTGGTACGAACATCCAATGAAGCACACAAGTTTGTTTGCTTT
TCGTGCATGATATTAAATAGCTTGGCAGCAACAGGACTAGGATGAGTAGCAGCACGTTCCTTATATGTAG
CTTTCGACATGATTTATCTTCGTTTCCTGCAGGTTTTTGTTCTGTGCAGTTGGGTTAAGAATACTGGGCA
ATTTCATGTTTCTTCAACACTACATATGCGTATATATACCAATCTAAGTCTGTGCTCCTTCCTTCGTTCT
TCCTTCTGTTCGGAGATTACCGAATCAAAAAAATTTCAAAGAAACCGAAATCAAAAAAAAGAATAAAAAA
AAAATGATGAATTGAATTGAAAAGCTGTGGTATGGTGCACTCTCAGTACAATCTGCTCTGATGCCGCATA
GTTAAGCCAGCCCCGACACCCGCCAACACCCGCTGACGCGCCCTGACGGGCTTGTCTGCTCCCGGCATCC
GCTTACAGACAAGCTGTGACCGTCTCCGGGAGCTGCATGTGTCAGAGGTTTTCACCGTCATCACCGAAAC
GCGCGA
