>Addgene plasmid #34604 | p416GPD-PYK1 | addgene partial sequence | sequence record 42498 | GPDpro-F 5'-CGGTAGGTATTGATTGTAATTCTG-3'
TTTTTACTCTAATTACTCTTTTATAGTTAGTCTTTTTTTTAGTTTTAAAACACCAGAACTTAGTTTCGAC
GGATTCTAGAACTAGTGGATCCATGTCTAGATTAGAAAGATTGACCTCATTAAACGTTGTTGCTGGTTCT
GACTTGAGAAGAACCTCCATCATTGGTACCATCGGTCCAAAGACCAACAACCCAGAAACCTTGGTTGCTT
TGAGAAAGGCTGGTTTGAACATTGTCCGTATGAACTTCTCTCACGGTTCTTACGAATACCACAAGTCTGT
CATTGACAACGCCAGAAAGTCCGAAGAATTGTACCCAGGTAGACCATTGGCCATTGCTTTGGACACCAAG
GGTCCAGAAATCAGAACTGGTACCACCACCAACGATGTTGACTACCCAATCCCACCAAACCACGAAATGA
TCTTCACCACCGATGACAAGTACGCTAAGGCTTGTGACGACAAGATCATGTACGTTGACTACAAGAACAT
CACCAAGGTCATCTCCGCTGGTAGAATCATCTACGTTGATGATGGTGTTTTGTCTTTCCAAGTTTTGGAA
GTCGTTGACGACAAGACTTTGAAGGTCAAGGCTTTGAACGCCGGTAAGATCTGTTCCCACAAGGGTGTCA
ACTTACCAGGTACCGATGTCGATTTGCCAGCTTTGTCTGAAAAGGACAAGGAAGATTTGAGATTCGGTGT
CAAGAACGGTGTCCACATGGTCTTCGCTTCTTTCATCAGAACCGCCAACGATGTTTTGACCATCAGAGAA
GTCTTGGGTGAACAAGGTAAGGACGTCAAGATCATTGTCAAGATTGAAAACCAACAAGGTGTTAACAACT
TCGACGAAATCTTGAAGGTCACTGACGGTGTTATGGTTGCCAGAGGTGACTTGGGTATTGAAATCCCAGC
CCCAGAAGTCTTGGCTGTCCAAAAGAA
